>Addgene plasmid #15373 | FLAG-Med11 pBacPAK8 | addgene partial sequence | sequence record 21864 | 15373 with polyhedrin-F
TTCGTACAGTTTTGTATAAAAAACCTATAAATACCTGGGGTTATCATCATCACCATCACGGTGGTCGACA
AGCTTGGATCCCTGCAGGCCTCGAGTTCGAATCTAGCATGCCAGACTACAAGGACGATGATGACAAGCTC
GAGATGGCTACCTACAGTCTGGCGAACGAGCGGCTGCGCGCCCTGGAGGATATCGAGCGTGAAATCGGCG
CCATCCTCCAGAACGCAGGAACGGCGATCCTGGAACTGTCCAAGGAAAAGACTAACGAGCGGCTCCTCGA
CCGGCAGGCGGCAGCCTTCACCACTTCTGTGCAGCACGTGGAGGCAGAGCTATCCGCTCAAATCCGCTAC
CTCACTCAGGTGGCCACAGGGCAGCCGCATGAGGGCTCCAGCTACTCTTCCAGGAAGGACTGTCAAATGG
CTCTAAAGCGAGTAGACTACGCCCGCCTCAAGATTAGTGATGTGGCGAGAACCTGTGAGCAGATGCTGGA
GAACTGAGGATCCGGTACCGAGCTCGAATTCCCGGGCGGCCGCTTAATTAATTGATCCGGGTTATTAGTA
CATTTATTAAGCGCTAGATTCTGTGCGTTGTTGATTTACAGACAATTGTTGTACGTATTTTAATAATTCA
TTAAATTTATAATCCTTAGGGGTGGTATGTTAGAGCGAAAATCAAATGATTTTCAGCGTCTTTATATCTG
AATTTAAATATTAAATCCTCAATA
