[The description below was written by a language model from this plasmid's Addgene catalogue record.]
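Description:
FLAG-Med11 pBacPAK8 is a baculovirus transfer plasmid built on the commercial pBacPAK8 backbone (about 5.5 kb without insert), designed for constructing recombinant baculoviruses rather than for direct expression in bacteria. It is propagated in E. coli under ampicillin selection; the record lists the copy number as unknown and does not provide a feature table, so the origin of replication, promoter and flanking viral sequences are not explicitly documented here. In general, transfer vectors of this type place the cloned gene between stretches of baculoviral genomic sequence, so that co-introduction with viral DNA into insect cells yields recombinant virus by homologous recombination, with the insert usually driven by a strong very late viral promoter such as polyhedrin.

The payload is a 408 bp insert encoding mouse Med11, a subunit of the Mediator transcriptional coactivator complex, carrying an N-terminal FLAG epitope tag. The fragment was introduced by restriction cloning, with an XbaI/NheI compatible-end junction at the 5′ side that destroyed both sites and an intact KpnI site at the 3′ side. The insert can be checked with the standard Bac1 and Bac2 primers that flank the cloning site.

The FLAG tag permits detection with anti-FLAG antibodies and affinity purification of the protein and any associated partners. In keeping with the associated work on identifying mammalian Mediator subunits related to yeast Mediator components, the construct is suited to producing tagged Med11 in baculovirus-infected insect cells for biochemical studies, such as testing its interactions with other Mediator subunits.
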