Addgene plasmid #15373: FLAG-Med11 pBacPAK8
Depositing lab: Joan Conaway & Ronald Conaway. Depositing organization: Stowers Institute for Medical Research. Publication: Identification of mammalian Mediator subunits with similarities to yeast Mediator subunits Srb5, Srb6, Med11, and Rox3. Sato S, Tomomori-Sato C, Banks CA, Sorokina I, Parmely TJ, Kong SE, Jin J, Cai Y, Lane WS, Brower CS, Conaway RC, Conaway JW. J Biol Chem. 2003 Apr 25. 278(17):15123-7. 10.1074/jbc.C300054200 PubMed 12584197.
Backbone
  Vector backbone: pBacPAK8
  Backbone manufacturer: Clontech
  Backbone size w/o insert (bp): 5538
  Vector type: Baculovirus construction
Growth in bacteria
  Bacterial resistance: Ampicillin, 100 μg/mL
  Growth temperature: 37°C
  Growth strain: DH5alpha
  Copy number: Unknown
Gene/Insert
  Gene/Insert name: Med11 (alt name: hSPC296)
  Species: M. musculus (mouse)
  Insert size (bp): 408
  Entrez Gene: Med11 (a.k.a. AI465144, AW545069, RP23-42P20.8, 1110030J09Rik)
  Tag / fusion protein: FLAG (N terminal on insert)
  Cloning method: Restriction Enzyme; 5′ cloning site Xba1/Nhe1 (destroyed during cloning); 3′ cloning site Kpn1 (not destroyed)
  Sequencing primers: 5′ Bac1; 3′ Bac2
Terms and licenses: Academic/Nonprofit Terms; Industry Terms: Not Available to Industry
How to cite: FLAG-Med11 pBacPAK8 was a gift from Joan Conaway & Ronald Conaway (Addgene plasmid # 15373 ; http://n2t.net/addgene:15373 ; RRID:Addgene_15373)
